>Addgene plasmid #145907 | pAc5.1C-Fluc-CG5281_A | depositor full sequence | sequence record 288352 | Full Sequence
CTTCAAGGAATTAATTCTATATTCTAAAAACACAAATGATACTTCTAAAAAAAATCATGAATGGCATCAA
CTCTGAATCAAATCTTTGCAGATGCACCTACTTCTCATTTCCACTGTCACATCATTTTTCCAGATCTCGC
TGCCTGTTATGTGGCCCACAAACCAAGACACGTTTTATGGCCATTAAAGCTGGCTGATCGTCGCCAAACA
CCAAATACATATCAATATGTACATTCGAGAAAGAAGCGATCAAAGAAGCGTCTTCGGGCGAGTAGGAGAA
TGCGGAGGAGAAGGAGAACGAGCTGATCTAGTATCTCTCCACAATCCAATGCCAACTGACCAACTGGCCA
TATTCGGAGCAATTTGAAGCCAATTTCCATCGCCTGGCGATCGCTCCATTCTTGGCTATATGTTTTTCAC
CGTTCCCGGGGCCATTTTCAAAGACTCGTCGGTAAGATAAGATTGTGTCACTCGCTGTCTCTCTTCATTT
GTCGAAGAATGCTGAGGAATTTCGCGATGACGTCGGCGAGTATTTTGAAGAATGAGAATAATTTGTATTT
ATACGAAAATCAGTTAGTGGAATTTTCTACAAAAACATGTTATCTATAGATAATTTTGTTGCAAAATATG
TTGACTATGACAAAGATTGTATGTATATACCTTTAATGTATTCTCATTTTCTTATGTATTTATAATGGCA
ATGATGATACTGATGATATTTTAAGATGATGCCAGACCACAGGCTGATTTCTGCGTCTTTTGCCGAACGC
AGTGCATGTGCGGTTGTTGTTTTTTGGAATAGTTTCAATTTTCGGACTGTCCGCTTTGATTTCAGTTTCT
TGGCTTATTCAAAAAGCAAAGTAAAGCCAAAAAAGCGAGATGGCAATACCAAATGCGGCAAAACGGTAGT
GGAAGGAAAGGGGTGCGGGGCAGCGGAAGGAAGGGTGGGGCGGGGCGTGGCGGGGTCTGTGGCTGGGCGC
GACGTCACCGACGTTGGAGCCACTCCTTTGACCATGTGTGCGTGTGTGTATTATTCGTGTCTCGCCACTC
GCCGGTTGTTTTTTTCTTTTTATCTCGCTCTCTCTAGCGCCATCTCGTACGCATGCTCAACGCACCGCAT
GTTGCCGTGTCCTTTATGCGTCATTTTGGCTCGAAATAGGCAATTATTTAAACAAAGATTAGTCAACGAA
AACGCTAAAATAAATAAGTCTACAATATGGTTACTTATTGCCATGTGTGTGCAGCCAACGATAGCAACAA
AAGCAACAACACAGTGGCTTTCCCTCTTTCACTTTTTGTTTGCAAGCGCGTGCGAGCAAGACGGCACGAC
CGGCAAACGCAATTACGCTGACAAAGAGCAGACGAAGTTTTGGCCGAAAAACATCAAGGCGCCTGATACG
AATGCATTTGCAATAACAATTGCGATATTTAATATTGTTTATGAAGCTGTTTGACTTCAAAACACACAAA
AAAAAAAATAAAACAAATTATTTGAAAGAGAATTAGGAATCGGACAGCTTATCGTTACGGGCTAACAGCA
CACCGAGACGAAATAGCTTACCTGACGTCACAGCCTCTGGAAGAACTGCCGCCAAGCAGAGAGAGAGAGA
AAAAGAGGGAGAGCAGCTTAGACCGCATGTGCTTGTGTGTGAGGCGTCTCTCTCTTCGTCTCCTGTTTGC
GCAAACGCATAGACTGCACTGAGAAAATCGATTACCTATTTTTTATGAATGAATATTTGCACTATTACTA
TTCAAAACTATTAAGATAGCAATCACATTCAATAGCCAAATACTATACCACCTGAGCGATGCAACGAAAT
GATCAATTTGAGCAAAAATGCTGCATATTTAGGACGGCATCATTATAGAAATGCTTCTTGCTGTGTACTT
TTCTCTCGTCTGGCAGCTGTTTCGCCGTTATTGTTAAAACCGGCTTAAGTTAGGTGTGTTTTCTACGACT
AGTGATGCCCCTACTAGAAGATGTGTGTTGCACAAATGTCCCTGAATAACCAATTTGAAGTGCAGATAGC
AGTAAACGTAAGCTAATATGAATATTATTTAACTGTAATGTTTTAATATCGCTGGACATTACTAATAAAC
CCACTATAAACACATGTACATATGTATGTTTTGGCATACAATGAGTAGTTGGGGAAAAAATGTGTAAAAG
CACCGTGACCATCACAGCATAAAGATAACCAGCTGAAGTATCGAATATGAGTAACCCCCAAATTGAATCA
CATGCCGCAACTGATAGGACCCATGGAAGTACACTCTTCATGGCGATATACAAGACACACACAAGCACGA
ACACCCAGTTGCGGAGGAAATTCTCCGTAAATGAAAACCCAATCGGCGAACAATTCATACCCATATATGG
TAAAAGTTTTGAACGCGACTTGAGAGCGGAGAGCATTGCGGCTGATAAGGTTTTAGCGCTAAGCGGGCTT
TATAAAACGGGCTGCGGGACCAGTTTTCATATCACTACCGTTTGAGTTCTTGTGCTGTGTGGATACTCCT
CCCGACACAAAGCCGCTCCATCAGCCAGCAGTCGTCTAATCCAGAGACCCCGGATCGGGGTACCAACATG
GCCGAAGACGCCAAAAACATAAAGAAAGGCCCGGCACCATTCTATCCACTAGAGGATGGAACCGCTGGAG
AGCAACTGCATAAGGCTATGAAGAGATACGCCCTGGTTCCTGGAACAATTGCTTTTACAGATGCACATAT
CGAGGTGAACATCACGTACGCGGAATACTTCGAAATGTCCGTTCGGTTGGCAGAAGCTATGAAACGATAT
GGGCTGAATACAAATCACAGAATCGTCGTATGCAGTGAAAACTCTCTTCAATTCTTTATGCCGGTGTTGG
GCGCGTTATTTATCGGAGTTGCAGTTGCGCCCGCGAACGACATTTATAATGAACGTGAATTGCTCAACAG
TATGAACATTTCGCAGCCTACCGTAGTGTTTGTTTCCAAAAAGGGGTTGCAAAAAATTTTGAACGTGCAA
AAAAAATTACCAATAATCCAGAAAATTATTATCATGGATTCTAAAACGGATTACCAGGGATTTCAGTCGA
TGTACACGTTCGTCACATCTCATCTACCTCCCGGTTTTAATGAATACGATTTTGTACCAGAGTCCTTTGA
TCGTGACAAAACAATTGCACTGATAATGAACTCCTCTGGATCTACTGGGTTACCTAAGGGTGTGGCCCTT
CCGCATAGAACTGCCTGCGTCAGATTCTCGCATGCCAGAGATCCTATTTTTGGCAATCAAATCATTCCGG
ATACTGCGATTTTAAGTGTTGTTCCATTCCATCACGGTTTTGGAATGTTTACTACACTCGGATATTTGAT
ATGTGGATTTCGAGTCGTCTTAATGTATAGATTTGAAGAAGAGCTGTTTTTACGATCCCTTCAGGATTAC
AAAATTCAAAGTGCGTTGCTAGTACCAACCCTATTTTCATTCTTCGCCAAAAGCACTCTGATTGACAAAT
ACGATTTATCTAATTTACACGAAATTGCTTCTGGGGGCGCACCTCTTTCGAAAGAAGTCGGGGAAGCGGT
TGCAAAACGCTTCCATCTTCCAGGGATACGACAAGGATATGGGCTCACTGAGACTACATCAGCTATTCTG
ATTACACCCGAGGGGGATGATAAACCGGGCGCGGTCGGTAAAGTTGTTCCATTTTTTGAAGCGAAGGTTG
TGGATCTGGATACCGGGAAAACGCTGGGCGTTAATCAGAGAGGCGAATTATGTGTCAGAGGACCTATGAT
TATGTCCGGTTATGTAAACAATCCGGAAGCGACCAACGCCTTGATTGACAAGGATGGATGGCTACATTCT
GGAGACATAGCTTACTGGGACGAAGACGAACACTTCTTCATAGTTGACCGCTTGAAGTCTTTAATTAAAT
ACAAAGGGTATCAGGTGGCCCCCGCTGAATTGGAATCGATATTGTTACAACACCCCAACATCTTCGACGC
GGGCGTGGCAGGTCTTCCCGACGATGACGCCGGTGAACTTCCCGCCGCCGTTGTTGTTTTGGAGCACGGA
AAGACGATGACGGAAAAAGAGATCGTGGATTACGTCGCCAGTCAAGTAACAACCGCGAAAAAGTTGCGCG
GAGGAGTTGTGTTTGTGGACGAAGTACCGAAAGGTCTTACCGGAAAACTCGACGCAAGAAAAATCAGAGA
GATCCTCATAAAGGCCAAGAAGGGCGGAAAGTCCAAATTGTAAGAATTCTGTGGTTCCAGAGCAACTAAA
AGAGTTCGCGGTTTCTCCCTCGTCTTGTCACATCGTTCTCACCCAATCCCGGCAAGCATCAGTGGCCGGC
AGCAAACCCGGTTCATTCATCGTAGACTCTACTTATATCAAGGCTCAGATCGTAGATTAATCAAAATATA
TAAGAAGGGACGCGTGATATCCACTCCACTCATAAGTAAATACTCGTAGTGCGTGTTTAGTTTAGCCAAT
TTCGCCGATTTGTTGTTTTGTACATTGTTATACATGCTTAAAATACGGTAATAAATACAACTTATGAATG
TCGACCGATGCCCTTGAGAGCCTTCAACCCAGTCAGCTCCTTCCGGTGGGCGCGGGGCATGACTATCGTC
GCCGCACTTATGACTGTCTTCTTTATCATGCAACTCGTAGGACAGGTGCCGGCAGCGCTCTGGGTCATTT
TCGGCGAGGACCGCTTTCGCTGGAGCGCGACGATGATCGGCCTGTCGCTTGCGGTATTCGGAATCTTGCA
CGCCCTCGCTCAAGCCTTCGTCACTGGTCCCGCCACCAAACGTTTCGGCGAGAAGCAGGCCATTATCGCC
GGCATGGCGGCCGACGCGCTGGGCTACGTCTTGCTGGCGTTCGCGACGCGAGGCTGGATGGCCTTCCCCA
TTATGATTCTTCTCGCTTCCGGCGGCATCGGGATGCCCGCGTTGCAGGCCATGCTGTCCAGGCAGGTAGA
TGACGACCATCAGGGACAGCTTCAAGGATCGCTCGCGGCTCTTACCAGCCAGCAAAAGGCCAGGAACCGT
AAAAAGGCCGCGTTGCTGGCGTTTTTCCATAGGCTCCGCCCCCCTGACGAGCATCACAAAAATCGACGCT
CAAGTCAGAGGTGGCGAAACCCGACAGGACTATAAAGATACCAGGCGTTTCCCCCTGGAAGCTCCCTCGT
GCGCTCTCCTGTTCCGACCCTGCCGCTTACCGGATACCTGTCCGCCTTTCTCCCTTCGGGAAGCGTGGCG
CTTTCTCAATGCTCACGCTGTAGGTATCTCAGTTCGGTGTAGGTCGTTCGCTCCAAGCTGGGCTGTGTGC
ACGAACCCCCCGTTCAGCCCGACCGCTGCGCCTTATCCGGTAACTATCGTCTTGAGTCCAACCCGGTAAG
ACACGACTTATCGCCACTGGCAGCAGCCACTGGTAACAGGATTAGCAGAGCGAGGTATGTAGGCGGTGCT
ACAGAGTTCTTGAAGTGGTGGCCTAACTACGGCTACACTAGAAGGACAGTATTTGGTATCTGCGCTCTGC
TGAAGCCAGTTACCTTCGGAAAAAGAGTTGGTAGCTCTTGATCCGGCAAACAAACCACCGCTGGTAGCGG
TGGTTTTTTTGTTTGCAAGCAGCAGATTACGCGCAGAAAAAAAGGATCTCAAGAAGATCCTTTGATCTTT
TCTACGGGGTCTGACGCTCAGTGGAACGAAAACTCACGTTAAGGGATTTTGGTCATGAGATTATCAAAAA
GGATCTTCACCTAGATCCTTTTAAATTAAAAATGAAGTTTTAAATCAATCTAAAGTATATATGAGTAAAC
TTGGTCTGACAGTTACCAATGCTTAATCAGTGAGGCACCTATCTCAGCGATCTGTCTATTTCGTTCATCC
ATAGTTGCCTGACTCCCCGTCGTGTAGATAACTACGATACGGGAGGGCTTACCATCTGGCCCCAGTGCTG
CAATGATACCGCGAGACCCACGCTCACCGGCTCCAGATTTATCAGCAATAAACCAGCCAGCCGGAAGGGC
CGAGCGCAGAAGTGGTCCTGCAACTTTATCCGCCTCCATCCAGTCTATTAATTGTTGCCGGGAAGCTAGA
GTAAGTAGTTCGCCAGTTAATAGTTTGCGCAACGTTGTTGCCATTGCTGCAGGCATCGTGGTGTCACGCT
CGTCGTTTGGTATGGCTTCATTCAGCTCCGGTTCCCAACGATCAAGGCGAGTTACATGATCCCCCATGTT
GTGCAAAAAAGCGGTTAGCTCCTTCGGTCCTCCGATCGTTGTCAGAAGTAAGTTGGCCGCAGTGTTATCA
CTCATGGTTATGGCAGCACTGCATAATTCTCTTACTGTCATGCCATCCGTAAGATGCTTTTCTGTGACTG
GTGAGTACTCAACCAAGTCATTCTGAGAATAGTGTATGCGGCGACCGAGTTGCTCTTGCCCGGCGTCAAC
ACGGGATAATACCGCGCCACATAGCAGAACTTTAAAAGTGCTCATCATTGGAAAACGTTCTTCGGGGCGA
AAACTCTCAAGGATCTTACCGCTGTTGAGATCCAGTTCGATGTAACCCACTCGTGCACCCAACTGATCTT
CAGCATCTTTTACTTTCACCAGCGTTTCTGGGTGAGCAAAAACAGGAAGGCAAAATGCCGCAAAAAAGGG
AATAAGGGCGACACGGAAATGTTGAATACTCATACTCTTCCTTTTTCAATATTATTGAAGCATTTATCAG
GGTTATTGTCTCATGAGCGGATACATATTTGAATGTATTTAGAAAAATAAACAAATAGGGGTTCCGCGCA
CATTTCCCCGAAAAGTGCCACCTGACGTCTAAGAAACCATTATTATCATGACATTAACCTATAAAAATAG
GCGTATCACGAGCCCTTTCGT
Features (pLannotate 1.2.2; 6 found; start..end, strand, type, name):
     56..2568    +  promoter       Ac5 promoter: Drosophila melanogaster actin 5C promoter
   2594..4243    +  CDS            luciferase: firefly luciferase; luc
   4550..5020    +  CDS            TcR (fragment): tetracycline efflux protein; tet; confers resistance to tetracycline
   5064..5652    -  rep_origin     ori: high-copy-number ColE1/pMB1/pBR322/pUC origin of replication
   5823..6683    -  CDS            AmpR: β-lactamase; bla; confers resistance to ampicillin, carbenicillin, and related antibiotics
   6684..6788    -  promoter       AmpR promoter: bla
