[The description below was written by a language model from this plasmid's Addgene catalogue record and pLannotate feature annotations shown in this document.]
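Description:
pAc5.1C-Fluc-CG5281_A is an insect-cell expression plasmid of 6,881 nt that serves as a firefly luciferase 3′UTR reporter. The catalogue lists the backbone as unknown, although the name and the annotated parts point to a pAc5.1-type vector. The Drosophila melanogaster actin 5C (Ac5) promoter, a strong constitutive promoter in fly cell lines, sits directly upstream of the firefly luciferase coding sequence. The declared insert is the 3′ untranslated region of the D. melanogaster gene CG5281. This insert is not annotated in the feature table, but the roughly 300 nt unannotated stretch following the luciferase open reading frame is the likely location for it, which would place the UTR in the reporter transcript. The record does not explain the "_A" suffix, and no polyadenylation signal is annotated.

For propagation in E. coli, the plasmid carries a ColE1/pUC-type origin and a β-lactamase gene with its own promoter, conferring ampicillin resistance. The catalogue describes it as low copy, whereas the annotation tool labels the origin as high copy; the record does not resolve this difference. A partial tetracycline efflux gene is also detected downstream of the reporter region. As a fragment, it is probably a non-functional backbone remnant.

The associated publication concerns deadenylation as a widespread effect of miRNA regulation. That fits the use of this construct in Drosophila cultured cells to test how the CG5281 3′UTR affects reporter expression and mRNA fate, with luciferase activity as the readout. The depositor sequence may be theoretical or based on Sanger reads.
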