Addgene plasmid #145907: pAc5.1C-Fluc-CG5281_A
Purpose: Insect Expression of CG5281-3UTR
Depositing lab: Elisa Izaurralde. Depositing organization: Max Planck Institute for Developmental Biology. Publication: Deadenylation is a widespread effect of miRNA regulation. Eulalio A, Huntzinger E, Nishihara T, Rehwinkel J, Fauser M, Izaurralde E. RNA. 2009 Jan . 15(1):21-32. 10.1261/rna.1399509 PubMed 19029310.
Backbone
  Vector backbone: Unknown
  Vector type: Insect Expression
Growth in bacteria
  Bacterial resistance: Ampicillin, 100 μg/mL
  Growth temperature: 37°C
  Growth strain: DH5alpha
  Copy number: Low Copy
Gene/Insert
  Gene/Insert name: CG5281-3UTR
  Species: D. melanogaster (fly)
  Entrez Gene: CG5281 (a.k.a. Dmel_CG5281, Dmel\CG5281)
  Cloning method: Unknown
Terms and licenses: Academic/Nonprofit Terms; Industry Terms: Not Available to Industry
Depositor comments: Plasmids from this collection were made available to the research community and donated after the lab closed. Please note that the sequence provided by the depositing laboratory may be theoretical/predicted or based on Sanger sequencing results. There may be discrepancies between sequencing results obtained by Addgene and the depositor sequence. If an Addgene verified sequence is not available, please contact before placing your order to request that our lab fully sequence the plasmid.
How to cite: pAc5.1C-Fluc-CG5281_A was a gift from Elisa Izaurralde (Addgene plasmid # 145907 ; http://n2t.net/addgene:145907 ; RRID:Addgene_145907)
